Addgene plasmid #81792: pDONR223_GZMA_WT
Purpose: Gateway Donor vector containing GZMA , part of the Target Accelerator Plasmid Collection.
Depositing lab: Jesse Boehm & William Hahn & David Root. Depositing organization: Broad Institute. Publication: Systematic Functional Interrogation of Rare Cancer Variants Identifies Oncogenic Alleles. Kim E, Ilic N, Shrestha Y, Zou L, Kamburov A, Zhu C, Yang X, Lubonja R, Tran N, Nguyen C, Lawrence MS, Piccioni F, Bagul M, Doench JG, Chouinard CR, Wu X, Hogstrom L, Natoli T, Tamayo P, Horn H, Corsello SM, Lage K, Root DE, Subramanian A, Golub TR, Getz G, Boehm JS, Hahn WC. Cancer Discov. 2016 Jul;6(7):714-26. doi: 10.1158/2159-8290.CD-16-0160. Epub 2016 May 4. PubMed 27147599.
Backbone
  Vector backbone: pDONR223
  Backbone manufacturer: Invitrogen
  Backbone size w/o insert (bp): 2790
  Vector type: Gateway Entry vector
Growth in bacteria
  Bacterial resistance: Spectinomycin, 50 μg/mL
  Growth temperature: 37°C
  Growth strain: DH5alpha
  Copy number: High Copy
Gene/Insert
  Gene/Insert name: GZMA (alt name: NM_006144.3)
  Species: H. sapiens (human)
  Mutation: Y5N
  Entrez Gene: GZMA (a.k.a. CTLA3, HFSP)
  Promoter: None
  Cloning method: Gateway Cloning
  Sequencing primers: 5′ M13pUC-fwd; 3′ M13-Rev
Terms and licenses: Academic/Nonprofit Terms; Industry Terms: Not Available to Industry
Depositor comments: Closed state: stop codon immediately follows insert
How to cite: pDONR223_GZMA_WT was a gift from Jesse Boehm & William Hahn & David Root (Addgene plasmid # 81792 ; http://n2t.net/addgene:81792 ; RRID:Addgene_81792)
