[The description below was written by a language model from this plasmid's Addgene catalogue record and pLannotate feature annotations shown in this document.]
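Description:
pDONR223_GZMA_WT is a Gateway entry clone built on the Invitrogen pDONR223 backbone, carrying the human granzyme A (GZMA) open reading frame as part of the Target Accelerator Plasmid Collection. It is a small bacterial plasmid (the sequenced record is about 3.6 kb) that replicates in E. coli from a high-copy ColE1/pUC-type origin and is selected with spectinomycin through the aadA (SmR) aminoglycoside adenylyltransferase gene. This gene sits downstream of a class 1 integron Pc promoter fragment and a remnant of a gentamicin resistance gene. Short lacI and lacZα fragments are backbone leftovers with no evident function. The rrnB T1 and T2 terminators upstream of the cloning site insulate the insert from read-through transcription.

The GZMA coding sequence is flanked on both sides by attL recombination sites. The automated annotation labels both as attL3, which probably reflects how the tool matched them rather than two identical sites. These sites allow the ORF to be moved by an LR Clonase reaction into any compatible Gateway destination vector. The record lists no promoter for the insert, so the plasmid is a shuttle and archive form rather than an expression construct. A T7 promoter lies beyond the downstream attL site and points back toward the insert on the opposite strand. The clone is in the "closed" configuration, with a stop codon directly after the ORF, so it yields native or N-terminally tagged protein but not C-terminal fusions. Although the name says WT, the catalogue lists a Y5N change relative to the reference transcript, which users should bear in mind. GZMA encodes a serine protease of cytotoxic T and NK cell granules, and the collection was assembled for systematic functional testing of cancer-associated alleles against reference clones such as this one.
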