Features (pLannotate 1.2.2; 12 found; start..end, strand, type, name):
    121..213     +  CDS            lacI (fragment): lac repressor; lacI; The lac repressor binds to the lac operator to inhibit transcription in E. coli. This inhibition can be relieved by adding lactose or isopropyl-β-D-thiogalactopyranoside (IPTG).
    268..295     -  terminator     rrnB T2 terminator: transcription terminator T2 from the E. coli rrnB gene
    427..470     +  terminator     rrnB T1 terminator: Escherichia coli rrnB; transcription terminator T1 from the E. coli rrnB gene
    517..553     -  CDS            lacZα (fragment): LacZα fragment of β-galactosidase; lacZ fragment
    570..665     +  protein_bind   attL3: mutant version of attL; recombination site for the Gateway® LR reaction LR Clonase™
    671..1456    +  CDS            GZMA: GRAA_HUMAN - Also known as CTLA3, HFSP. Experimental evidence at protein level: Swiss-Prot protein existence level 1. Abundant protease in the cytosolic granules of cytotoxic T- cells and NK-cells which activates caspase-independent pyroptosis when delivered into the target cell through the immunological synapse (PubMed:3257574, PubMed:3262682, PubMed:3263427, PubMed:32299851, PubMed:12819770). It cleaves after Lys or Arg (PubMed:32299851, PubMed:12819770). Once delivered into the target cell, acts by catalyzing cleavage of gasdermin-B (GSDMB), releasing the pore-forming moiety of GSDMB, there
   1464..1559    -  protein_bind   attL3: mutant version of attL; recombination site for the Gateway® LR reaction LR Clonase™
   1578..1596    -  promoter       T7 promoter: promoter for bacteriophage T7 RNA polymerase
   1786..1809    +  promoter       Pc promoter (fragment): intI1 (promoter lies within the coding sequence); class 1 integron promoter
   1985..2041    +  CDS            GmR (fragment): gentamycin acetyltransferase; aacC1; confers resistance to gentamycin
   2048..2839    +  CDS            SmR: aminoglycoside adenylyltransferase (Murphy, 1985); aadA; confers resistance to spectinomycin and streptomycin
   2932..3520    +  rep_origin     ori: high-copy-number ColE1/pMB1/pBR322/pUC origin of replication
>Addgene plasmid #81792 | pDONR223_GZMA_WT | addgene full sequence | sequence record 169146 | Addgene NGS Result
CTTTCCTGCGTTATCCCCTGATTCTGTGGATAACCGTATTACCGCCTTTGAGTGAGCTGATACCGCTCGC
CGCAGCCGAACGACCGAGCGCAGCGAGTCAGTGAGCGAGGAAGCGGAAGAGCGCCCAATACGCAAACCGC
CTCTCCCCGCGCGTTGGCCGATTCATTAATGCAGCTGGCACGACAGGTTTCCCGACTGGAAAGCGGGCAG
TGAGCGCAACGCAATTAATACGCGTACCGCTAGCCAGGAAGAGTTTGTAGAAACGCAAAAAGGCCATCCG
TCAGGATGGCCTTCTGCTTAGTTTGATGCCTGGCAGTTTATGGCGGGCGTCCTGCCCGCCACCCTCCGGG
CCGTTGCTTCACAACGTTCAAATCCGCTCCCGGCGGATTTGTCCTACTCAGGAGAGCGTTCACCGACAAA
CAACAGATAAAACGAAAGGCCCAGTCTTCCGACTGAGCCTTTCGTTTTATTTGATGCCTGGCAGTTCCCT
ACTCTCGCGTTAACGCTAGCATGGATGTTTTCCCAGTCACGACGTTGTAAAACGACGGCCAGTCTTAAGC
TCGGGCCCCAAATAATGATTTTATTTTGACTGATAGTGACCTGTTCGTTGCAACAAATTGATGAGCAATG
CTTTTTTATAATGCCAACTTTGTACAAAAAAGTTGGCACCATGAGGAACTCCAATAGATTTCTGGCATCC
TCTCTCTCAGTTGTCGTTTCTCTCCTGCTAATTCCTGAAGATGTCTGTGAAAAAATTATTGGAGGAAATG
AAGTAACTCCTCATTCAAGACCCTACATGGTCCTACTTAGTCTTGACAGAAAAACCATCTGTGCTGGGGC
TTTGATTGCAAAAGACTGGGTGTTGACTGCAGCTCACTGTAACTTGAACAAAAGGTCCCAGGTCATTCTT
GGGGCTCACTCAATAACCAGGGAAGAGCCAACAAAACAGATAATGCTTGTTAAGAAAGAGTTTCCCTATC
CATGCTATGACCCAGCCACACGCGAAGGTGACCTTAAACTTTTACAGCTGACGGAAAAAGCAAAAATTAA
CAAATATGTGACTATCCTTCATCTACCTAAAAAGGGGGATGATGTGAAACCAGGAACCATGTGCCAAGTT
GCAGGGTGGGGCAGGACTCACAATAGTGCATCTTGGTCCGATACTCTGAGAGAAGTCAATATCACCATCA
TAGACAGAAAAGTCTGCAATGATCGAAATCACTATAATTTTAACCCTGTGATTGGAATGAATATGGTTTG
TGCTGGAAGCCTCCGAGGTGGAAGAGACTCGTGCAATGGAGATTCTGGAAGCCCTTTGTTGTGCGAGGGT
GTTTTCCGAGGGGTCACTTCCTTTGGCCTTGAAAATAAATGCGGAGACCCTCGTGGGCCTGGTGTCTATA
TTCTTCTCTCAAAGAAACACCTCAACTGGATAATTATGACTATCAAGGGAGCAGTTTGATTGCCAACTTT
CTTGTACAAAGTTGGCATTATAAGAAAGCATTGCTTATCAATTTGTTGCAACGAACAGGTCACTATCAGT
CAAAATAAAATCATTATTTGCCATCCAGCTGATATCCCCTATAGTGAGTCGTATTACATGGTCATAGCTG
TTTCCTGGCAGCTCTGGCCCGTGTCTCAAAATCTCTGATGTTACATTGCACAAGATAAAAATATATCATC
ATGCCTCCTCTAGACCAGCCAGGACAGAAATGCCTCGACTTCGCTGCTACCCAAGGTTGCCGGGTGACGC
ACACCGTGGAAACGGATGAAGGCACGAACCCAGTGGACATAAGCCTGTTCGGTTCGTAAGCTGTAATGCA
AGTAGCGTATGCGCTCACGCAACTGGTCCAGAACCTTGACCGAACGCAGCGGTGGTAACGGCGCAGTGGC
GGTTTTCATGGCTTGTTATGACTGTTTTTTTGGGGTACAGTCTATGCCTCGGGCATCCAAGCAGCAAGCG
CGTTACGCCGTGGGTCGATGTTTGATGTTATGGAGCAGCAACGATGTTACGCAGCAGGGCAGTCGCCCTA
AAACAAAGTTAAACATTATGAGGGAAGCGGTGATCGCCGAAGTATCGACTCAACTATCAGAGGTAGTTGG
CGTCATCGAGCGCCATCTCGAACCGACGTTGCTGGCCGTACATTTGTACGGCTCCGCAGTGGATGGCGGC
CTGAAGCCACACAGTGATATTGATTTGCTGGTTACGGTGACCGTAAGGCTTGATGAAACAACGCGGCGAG
CTTTGATCAACGACCTTTTGGAAACTTCGGCTTCCCCTGGAGAGAGCGAGATTCTCCGCGCTGTAGAAGT
CACCATTGTTGTGCACGACGACATCATTCCGTGGCGTTATCCAGCTAAGCGCGAACTGCAATTTGGAGAA
TGGCAGCGCAATGACATTCTTGCAGGTATCTTCGAGCCAGCCACGATCGACATTGATCTGGCTATCTTGC
TGACAAAAGCAAGAGAACATAGCGTTGCCTTGGTAGGTCCAGCGGCGGAGGAACTCTTTGATCCGGTTCC
TGAACAGGATCTATTTGAGGCGCTAAATGAAACCTTAACGCTATGGAACTCGCCGCCCGACTGGGCTGGC
GATGAGCGAAATGTAGTGCTTACGTTGTCCCGCATTTGGTACAGCGCAGTAACCGGCAAAATCGCGCCGA
AGGATGTCGCTGCCGACTGGGCAATGGAGCGCCTGCCGGCCCAGTATCAGCCCGTCATACTTGAAGCTAG
ACAGGCTTATCTTGGACAAGAAGAAGATCGCTTGGCCTCGCGCGCAGATCAGTTGGAAGAATTTGTCCAC
TACGTGAAAGGCGAGATCACCAAGGTAGTCGGCAAATAACCCTCGAGCCACCCATGACCAAAATCCCTTA
ACGTGAGTTACGCGTCGTTCCACTGAGCGTCAGACCCCGTAGAAAAGATCAAAGGATCTTCTTGAGATCC
TTTTTTTCTGCGCGTAATCTGCTGCTTGCAAACAAAAAAACCACCGCTACCAGCGGTGGTTTGTTTGCCG
GATCAAGAGCTACCAACTCTTTTTCCGAAGGTAACTGGCTTCAGCAGAGCGCAGATACCAAATACTGTTC
TTCTAGTGTAGCCGTAGTTAGGCCACCACTTCAAGAACTCTGTAGCACCGCCTACATACCTCGCTCTGCT
AATCCTGTTACCAGTGGCTGCTGCCAGTGGCGATAAGTCGTGTCTTACCGGGTTGGACTCAAGACGATAG
TTACCGGATAAGGCGCAGCGGTCGGGCTGAACGGGGGGTTCGTGCACACAGCCCAGCTTGGAGCGAACGA
CCTACACCGAACTGAGATACCTACAGCGTGAGCTATGAGAAAGCGCCACGCTTCCCGAAGGGAGAAAGGC
GGACAGGTATCCGGTAAGCGGCAGGGTCGGAACAGGAGAGCGCACGAGGGAGCTTCCAGGGGGAAACGCC
TGGTATCTTTATAGTCCTGTCGGGTTTCGCCACCTCTGACTTGAGCGTCGATTTTTGTGATGCTCGTCAG
GGGGGCGGAGCCTATGGAAAAACGCCAGCAACGCGGCCTTTTTACGGTTCCTGGCCTTTTGCTGGCCTTT
TGCTCACATGTT
