>Addgene plasmid #81792 | pDONR223_GZMA_WT | depositor partial sequence | sequence record 155111 | Insert sequence
ATGAGGAACTCCAATAGATTTCTGGCATCCTCTCTCTCAGTTGTCGTTTCTCTCCTGCTAATTCCTGAAG
ATGTCTGTGAAAAAATTATTGGAGGAAATGAAGTAACTCCTCATTCAAGACCCTACATGGTCCTACTTAG
TCTTGACAGAAAAACCATCTGTGCTGGGGCTTTGATTGCAAAAGACTGGGTGTTGACTGCAGCTCACTGT
AACTTGAACAAAAGGTCCCAGGTCATTCTTGGGGCTCACTCAATAACCAGGGAAGAGCCAACAAAACAGA
TAATGCTTGTTAAGAAAGAGTTTCCCTATCCATGCTATGACCCAGCCACACGCGAAGGTGACCTTAAACT
TTTACAGCTGACGGAAAAAGCAAAAATTAACAAATATGTGACTATCCTTCATCTACCTAAAAAGGGGGAT
GATGTGAAACCAGGAACCATGTGCCAAGTTGCAGGGTGGGGCAGGACTCACAATAGTGCATCTTGGTCCG
ATACTCTGAGAGAAGTCAATATCACCATCATAGACAGAAAAGTCTGCAATGATCGAAATCACTATAATTT
TAACCCTGTGATTGGAATGAATATGGTTTGTGCTGGAAGCCTCCGAGGTGGAAGAGACTCGTGCAATGGA
GATTCTGGAAGCCCTTTGTTGTGCGAGGGTGTTTTCCGAGGGGTCACTTCCTTTGGCCTTGAAAATAAAT
GCGGAGACCCTCGTGGGCCTGGTGTCTATATTCTTCTCTCAAAGAAACACCTCAACTGGATAATTATGAC
TATCAAGGGAGCAGTT
