>Addgene plasmid #81792 | pDONR223_GZMA_WT | addgene partial sequence | sequence record 160602 | M13-F20 5'-TGTAAAACGACGGCCAGT-3'
TTTTATTTTGACTGATAGTGACCTGTTCGTTGCAACAAATTGATGAGCAATGCTTTTTTATAATGCCAAC
TTTGTACAAAAAAGTTGGCACCATGAGGAACTCCAATAGATTTCTGGCATCCTCTCTCTCAGTTGTCGTT
TCTCTCCTGCTAATTCCTGAAGATGTCTGTGAAAAAATTATTGGAGGAAATGAAGTAACTCCTCATTCAA
GACCCTACATGGTCCTACTTAGTCTTGACAGAAAAACCATCTGTGCTGGGGCTTTGATTGCAAAAGACTG
GGTGTTGACTGCAGCTCACTGTAACTTGAACAAAAGGTCCCAGGTCATTCTTGGGGCTCACTCAATAACC
AGGGAAGAGCCAACAAAACAGATAATGCTTGTTAAGAAAGAGTTTCCCTATCCATGCTATGACCCAGCCA
CACGCGAAGGTGACCTTAAACTTTTACAGCTGACGGAAAAAGCAAAAATTAACAAATATGTGACTATCCT
TCATCTACCTAAAAAGGGGGATGATGTGAAACCAGGAACCATGTGCCAAGTTGCAGGGTGGGGCAGGACT
CACAATAGTGCATCTTGGTCCGATACTCTGAGAGAAGTCAATATCACCATCATAGACAGAAAAGTCTGCA
ATGATCGAAATCACTATAATTTTAACCCTGTGATTGGAATGAATATGGTTTGTGCTGGAAGCCTCCGAGG
TGGAAGAGACTCGTGCAATGGAGATTCTGGAAGCCCTTTGTTGTGCGAGGGTGTTTTCCGAGGGGTCACT
TCCTTTGGCCTTGAAAATAAATGCGGAGACCCTCGTGGGCCTGGTGTCTATATTCTTCTCTCAAAGAAAC
ACCTCAACTGGATAATTATGACTATCAAGGGAGCAGTTTGATTGCCAACTTTCTTGTACAAAGTTGGCAT
TATAAGAAAGCATTGCTTATCAATTTGTTGCAACGAACAGGTCACTATCAGTCAAAATAAAATCATTATT
TGCCATCCAGCTGATATCCCCTATAGTGAGTCGTATTACATGGTC
